Addgene plasmid #103420: LSB-hsa-miR-31-3p
Purpose: Used to sense miRNA activity using fluorescence based tools. hsa-miR-31-3p target in 3' UTR of of mKate. miRNA activity can be measured by the repression of mKate2 relative to EBFP2 fluorescent proteins . Plasmid is inherently unstable; please see Depositor Comments
Depositing lab: Ron Weiss. Depositing organization: Massachusetts Institute of Technology. Publication: A mixed antagonistic/synergistic miRNA repression model enables accurate predictions of multi-input miRNA sensor activity. Gam JJ, Babb J, Weiss R. Nat Commun. 2018 Jun 22;9(1):2430. doi: 10.1038/s41467-018-04575-0. PubMed 29934631.
Backbone
  Vector backbone: Low Sensor Backbone (LSB)
  Vector type: Mammalian Expression, Synthetic Biology
Growth in bacteria
  Bacterial resistance: Ampicillin and Kanamycin, 100 & 50 μg/mL
  Growth temperature: 30°C
  Growth strain: NEB Stable
  Copy number: High Copy
Gene/Insert
  Gene/Insert name: hsa-miR-31-3p target
  Species: H. sapiens (human)
  Entrez Gene: MIR31 (a.k.a. MIRN31, hsa-mir-31, miR-31)
  Promoter: EF-1a
  Cloning method: Gibson Cloning
Terms and licenses: Academic/Nonprofit Terms; Industry Terms: Not Available to Industry
Depositor comments: Please note that this plasmid is inherently unstable due to a repeating poly A element. We recommend performing a diagnostic digest on multiple colonies upon receipt. The depositors would like to note the presence of several discrepancies between the depositor sequence and physical plasmid sequence. In particular, the sequences upstream and downstream of the puromycin coding region have 10 bp insertions which do not affect the ability to perform puromycin selection. The sequences for those regions within the physical plasmids are as follows: Upstream of Puro: GAATTCGACCGCCTGTCTCAAGGTGCCACC; Downstream of Puro: GCTTTGAGACTACGCGTGAATTCACTCCTC.
How to cite: LSB-hsa-miR-31-3p was a gift from Ron Weiss (Addgene plasmid # 103420 ; http://n2t.net/addgene:103420 ; RRID:Addgene_103420)
