[The description below was written by a language model from this plasmid's Addgene catalogue record and pLannotate feature annotations shown in this document.]
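Description:
LSB-hsa-miR-31-3p is a mammalian expression plasmid of about 11 kb, built on the Low Sensor Backbone (LSB), that reports the activity of the human microRNA miR-31-3p by two-colour fluorescence. It replicates in E. coli from a high-copy ColE1/pUC-type origin and carries both an ampicillin resistance gene (β-lactamase with its bla promoter) and a kanamycin resistance gene (aph(3')-Ia), with selection on both drugs. Residual lac promoter, operator and CAP-site fragments are also annotated in the backbone.

The payload consists of two parallel transcription units of matching design. Each has the human EF-1α core promoter with its intron A, a fluorescent protein coding sequence, and a rabbit β-globin polyadenylation signal, and each is bracketed by Gateway attB4, attB1 and attB2 sites left over from modular assembly. One unit expresses the red protein mKate2 and, according to the record, carries the hsa-miR-31-3p target in its 3' UTR. The target is not annotated as a separate feature, but there is unannotated space between the mKate2 cassette's attB2 site and the β-globin sequence. The other unit expresses EBFP2 without a target and serves as an internal reference. When miR-31-3p is active in the transfected cell, mKate2 is repressed relative to EBFP2, so the red-to-blue ratio measures miRNA activity independently of plasmid dose.

A puromycin N-acetyltransferase gene with its own β-globin poly(A) signal allows selection in mammalian cells, although no promoter for it is annotated. The depositor notes that the repeated poly(A) elements make the plasmid inherently unstable. The physical plasmid also differs slightly from the deposited sequence, including short insertions flanking the puromycin coding region that do not impair selection.
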