Features (pLannotate 1.2.2; 28 found; start..end, strand, type, name):
     87..675     -  rep_origin     ori: high-copy-number ColE1/pMB1/pBR322/pUC origin of replication
    846..1706    -  CDS            AmpR: β-lactamase; bla; confers resistance to ampicillin, carbenicillin, and related antibiotics
   1707..1778    -  promoter       AmpR promoter: bla
   1857..2456    +  CDS            PuroR: puromycin N-acetyltransferase; pac from Streptomyces alboniger; confers resistance to puromycin
   2461..2541    +  CDS            HBB (fragment): HBB_PONPY - Experimental evidence at transcript level: Swiss-Prot protein existence level 2. Involved in oxygen transport from the lung to the various peripheral tissues. From Pongo pygmaeus (Bornean orangutan).
   2612..2667    +  polyA_signal   β-globin poly(A) signal: rabbit β-globin polyadenylation signal (Gil and Proudfoot, 1987)
   3646..3666    +  protein_bind   attB4: mutant version of attB; core recombination site for the Gateway® BP reaction BP Clonase™
   3734..3945    +  promoter       EF-1α core promoter: core promoter for human elongation factor EF-1α
   3946..4884    +  intron         EF-1α intron A: intron upstream of the start codon of human EF-1α
   4911..4931    +  protein_bind   attB1: mutant version of attB; core recombination site for the Gateway® BP reaction BP Clonase™
   4951..5646    +  CDS            mKate2: mKate2 is a basic (constitutively fluorescent) red fluorescent protein published in 2009, derived from Entacmaea quadricolor. It is reported to be a rapidly-maturing monomer with moderate acid sensitivity.
   5666..5690    -  protein_bind   attB2: mutant version of attB; recombination site for the Gateway® BP reaction BP Clonase™
   5834..5908    +  CDS            HBB (fragment): HBB_PONPY - Experimental evidence at transcript level: Swiss-Prot protein existence level 2. Involved in oxygen transport from the lung to the various peripheral tissues. From Pongo pygmaeus (Bornean orangutan).
   5979..6034    +  polyA_signal   β-globin poly(A) signal: rabbit β-globin polyadenylation signal (Gil and Proudfoot, 1987)
   6418..6443    +  misc_feature   SA: splice acceptor site
   7115..7135    +  protein_bind   attB4: mutant version of attB; core recombination site for the Gateway® BP reaction BP Clonase™
   7203..7414    +  promoter       EF-1α core promoter: core promoter for human elongation factor EF-1α
   7415..8353    +  intron         EF-1α intron A: intron upstream of the start codon of human EF-1α
   8380..8400    +  protein_bind   attB1: mutant version of attB; core recombination site for the Gateway® BP reaction BP Clonase™
   8411..9127    +  CDS            EBFP2: EBFP2 is a basic (constitutively fluorescent) blue fluorescent protein published in 2007, derived from Aequorea victoria. It is reported to be a rapidly-maturing monomer with moderate acid sensitivity.
   9135..9159    -  protein_bind   attB2: mutant version of attB; recombination site for the Gateway® BP reaction BP Clonase™
   9163..9243    +  CDS            HBB (fragment): HBB_PONPY - Experimental evidence at transcript level: Swiss-Prot protein existence level 2. Involved in oxygen transport from the lung to the various peripheral tissues. From Pongo pygmaeus (Bornean orangutan).
   9314..9369    +  polyA_signal   β-globin poly(A) signal: rabbit β-globin polyadenylation signal (Gil and Proudfoot, 1987)
   9752..9774    -  protein_bind   lac operator (fragment): The lac repressor binds to the lac operator to inhibit transcription in E. coli. This inhibition can be relieved by adding lactose or isopropyl-β-D-thiogalactopyranoside (IPTG). lac repressor encoded by lacI
   9778..9808    -  promoter       lac promoter: promoter for the E. coli lac operon
   9823..9844    -  protein_bind   CAP binding site: CAP binding activates transcription in the presence of cAMP. E. coli catabolite activator protein
   9857..9896    -  CDS            lacI (fragment): lac repressor; lacI; The lac repressor binds to the lac operator to inhibit transcription in E. coli. This inhibition can be relieved by adding lactose or isopropyl-β-D-thiogalactopyranoside (IPTG).
  10069..10878   +  CDS            KanR: aminoglycoside phosphotransferase; aph(3')-Ia; confers resistance to kanamycin in bacteria or G418 (Geneticin®) in eukaryotes
>Addgene plasmid #103420 | LSB-hsa-miR-31-3p | depositor full sequence | sequence record 195889 | Full Sequence
AATTGAGGGGATAACGCAGGAAAGAACATGTGAGCAAAAGGCCAGCAAAAGGCCAGGAACCGTAAAAAGG
CCGCGTTGCTGGCGTTTTTCCATAGGCTCCGCCCCCCTGACGAGCATCACAAAAATCGACGCTCAAGTCA
GAGGTGGCGAAACCCGACAGGACTATAAAGATACCAGGCGTTTCCCCCTGGAAGCTCCCTCGTGCGCTCT
CCTGTTCCGACCCTGCCGCTTACCGGATACCTGTCCGCCTTTCTCCCTTCGGGAAGCGTGGCGCTTTCTC
ATAGCTCACGCTGTAGGTATCTCAGTTCGGTGTAGGTCGTTCGCTCCAAGCTGGGCTGTGTGCACGAACC
CCCCGTTCAGCCCGACCGCTGCGCCTTATCCGGTAACTATCGTCTTGAGTCCAACCCGGTAAGACACGAC
TTATCGCCACTGGCAGCAGCCACTGGTAACAGGATTAGCAGAGCGAGGTATGTAGGCGGTGCTACAGAGT
TCTTGAAGTGGTGGCCTAACTACGGCTACACTAGAAGAACAGTATTTGGTATCTGCGCTCTGCTGAAGCC
AGTTACCTTCGGAAAAAGAGTTGGTAGCTCTTGATCCGGCAAACAAACCACCGCTGGTAGCGGTGGTTTT
TTTGTTTGCAAGCAGCAGATTACGCGCAGAAAAAAAGGATCTCAAGAAGATCCTTTGATCTTTTCTACGG
GGTCTGACGCTCAGTGGAACGAAAACTCACGTTAAGGGATTTTGGTCATGAGATTATCAAAAAGGATCTT
CACCTAGATCCTTTTAAATTAAAAATGAAGTTTTAAATCAATCTAAAGTATATATGAGTAAACTTGGTCT
GACAGTTACCAATGCTTAATCAGTGAGGCACCTATCTCAGCGATCTGTCTATTTCGTTCATCCATAGTTG
CCTGACTCCCCGTCGTGTAGATAACTACGATACGGGAGGGCTTACCATCTGGCCCCAGTGCTGCAATGAT
ACCGCGAGAACCACGCTCACCGGCTCCAGATTTATCAGCAATAAACCAGCCAGCCGGAAGGGCCGAGCGC
AGAAGTGGTCCTGCAACTTTATCCGCCTCCATCCAGTCTATTAATTGTTGCCGGGAAGCTAGAGTAAGTA
GTTCGCCAGTTAATAGTTTGCGCAACGTTGTTGCCATTGCTACAGGCATCGTGGTGTCACGCTCGTCGTT
TGGTATGGCTTCATTCAGCTCCGGTTCCCAACGATCAAGGCGAGTTACATGATCCCCCATGTTGTGCAAA
AAAGCGGTTAGCTCCTTCGGTCCTCCGATCGTTGTCAGAAGTAAGTTGGCCGCAGTGTTATCACTCATGG
TTATGGCAGCACTGCATAATTCTCTTACTGTCATGCCATCCGTAAGATGCTTTTCTGTGACTGGTGAGTA
CTCAACCAAGTCATTCTGAGAATAGTGTATGCGGCGACCGAGTTGCTCTTGCCCGGCGTCAATACGGGAT
AATACCGCGCCACATAGCAGAACTTTAAAAGTGCTCATCATTGGAAAACGTTCTTCGGGGCGAAAACTCT
CAAGGATCTTACCGCTGTTGAGATCCAGTTCGATGTAACCCACTCGTGCACCCAACTGATCTTCAGCATC
TTTTACTTTCACCAGCGTTTCTGGGTGAGCAAAAACAGGAAGGCAAAATGCCGCAAAAAAGGGAATAAGG
GCGACACGGAAATGTTGAATACTCATACTCTTCCTTTTTCAATATTATTGAAGCATTTATCAGGGTTATT
GTCTCATGAGCGGATACATATTTGAATGTAGCTCCGAATTTCTCGAGGGCTTGTCGACGACGGCGGTCTC
CGTCGTCAGGATCATGAATTCGACCCGCCTGCCACCATGACCGAGTACAAGCCCACGGTGCGCCTCGCCA
CCCGCGACGACGTCCCCCGGGCCGTACGCACCCTCGCCGCCGCGTTCGCCGACTACCCCGCCACGCGCCA
CACCGTCGACCCGGACCGCCACATCGAGCGGGTCACCGAGCTGCAAGAACTCTTCCTCACGCGCGTCGGG
CTCGACATCGGCAAGGTGTGGGTCGCGGACGACGGCGCCGCGGTGGCGGTCTGGACCACGCCGGAGAGCG
TCGAAGCGGGGGCGGTGTTCGCCGAGATCGGCCCGCGCATGGCCGAGTTGAGCGGTTCCCGGCTGGCCGC
GCAGCAACAGATGGAAGGCCTCCTGGCGCCGCACCGGCCCAAGGAGCCCGCGTGGTTCCTGGCCACCGTC
GGCGTCTCGCCCGACCACCAGGGCAAGGGTCTGGGCAGCGCCGTCGTGCTCCCCGGAGTGGAGGCGGCCG
AGCGCGCCGGGGTGCCCGCCTTCCTGGAGACATCCGCGCCCCGCAACCTCCCCTTCTACGAGCGGCTCGG
CTTCACCGTCACCGCCGACGTCGAGGTGCCCGAAGGACCGCGCACCTGGTGCATGACCCGCAAGCCCGGT
GCCTGATACGCGTGAATTCACTCCTCAGGTGCAGGCTGCCTATCAGAAGGTGGTGGCTGGTGTGGCCAAT
GCCCTGGCTCACAAATACCACTGAGATCTTTTTCCCTCTGCCAAAAATTATGGGGACATCATGAAGCCCC
TTGAGCATCTGACTTCTGGCTAATAAAGGAAATTTATTTTCATTGCAATAGTGTGTTGGAATTTTTTGTG
TCTCTCACTCGGAAGGACATATGGGAGGGCAAATCATTTAAAACATCAGAATGAGTATTTGGTTTAGAGT
TTGGCAACATATGCCCATATGCTGGCTGCCATGAACAAAGGTTGGCTATAAAGAGGTCATCAGTATATGA
AACAGCCCCCTGCTGTCCATTCCTTATTCCATAGAAAAGCCTTGACTTGAGGTTAGATTTTTTTTATATT
TTGTTTTGTGTTATTTTTTTCTTTAACATCCCTAAAATTTTCCTTACATGTTTTACTAGCCAGATTTTTC
CTCCTCTCCTGACTACTCCCAGTCATAGCTGTCCCTCTTCTCTTATGGAGATCCCTCGACCTGCAGCCCA
AGCTTGAATTCTCTAGAATTACCCTGTTATCCCTATGCTTGGTTTACCGAGCTCTTATTGGTTTTCAAAC
TTCATTGACTGTGCCCAACGCGCCTGGGAGCTCACGGGGACAGCCCCCCCCCAAAGCCCCCAGGGATGTA
ATTACGTCCCTCCCCCGCTAGGGGGCAGCAGCGAGCCGCCCGGGGCTCCGCTCCGGTCCGGCGCTCCCCC
CGCATCCCCGAGCCGGCAGCGTGCGGGGACAGCCCGGGCACGGGGAAGGTGGCACGGGATCGCTTTCCTC
TGAACGCTTCTCGCTGCTCTTTGAGCCTGCAGACACCTGGGGGGATACGGGGAAAAAGCTAGGCTGAAAG
ACCGGTTCTTAGAATGACACGCGCCTGGGAGCTCACGGGGACAGCCCCCCCCCAAAGCCCCCAGGGATGT
AATTACGTCCCTCCCCCGCTAGGGGGCAGCAGCGAGCCGCCCGGGGCTCCGCTCCGGTCCGGCGCTCCCC
CCGCATCCCCGAGCCGGCAGCGTGCGGGGACAGCCCGGGCACGGGGAAGGTGGCACGGGATCGCTTTCCT
CTGAACGCTTCTCGCTGCTCTTTGAGCCTGCAGACACCTGGGGGGATACGGGGAAAAAGCTAACTTCTGA
GACGACAACTTTGTATAGAAAAGTTGGCTCCGAATTCGCCCTTGACAGCAGAGATCCAGTTTGGTTAATT
AATTGGCTCCGGTGCCCGTCAGTGGGCAGAGCGCACATCGCCCACAGTCCCCGAGAAGTTGTGGGGAGGG
GTCGGCAATTGAACCGGTGCCTAGAGAAGGTGGCGCGGGGTAAACTGGGAAAGTGATGTCGTGTACTGGC
TCCGCCTTTTTCCCGAGGGTGGGGGAGAACCGTATATAAGTGCAGTAGTCGCCGTGAACGTTCTTTTTCG
CAACGGGTTTGCCGCCAGAACACAGGTAAGTGCCGTGTGTGGTTCCCGCGGGCCTGGCCTCTTTACGGGT
TATGGCCCTTGCGTGCCTTGAATTACTTCCACCTGGCTGCAGTACGTGATTCTTGATCCCGAGCTTCGGG
TTGGAAGTGGGTGGGAGAGTTCGAGGCCTTGCGCTTAAGGAGCCCCTTCGCCTCGTGCTTGAGTTGAGGC
CTGGCCTGGGCGCTGGGGCCGCCGCGTGCGAATCTGGTGGCACCTTCGCGCCTGTCTCGCTGCTTTCGAT
AAGTCTCTAGCCATTTAAAATTTTTGATGACCTGCTGCGACGCTTTTTTTCTGGCAAGATAGTCTTGTAA
ATGCGGGCCAAGATCTGCACACTGGTATTTCGGTTTTTGGGGCCGCGGGCGGCGACGGGGCCCGTGCGTC
CCAGCGCACATGTTCGGCGAGGCGGGGCCTGCGAGCGCGGCCACCGAGAATCGGACGGGGGTAGTCTCAA
GCTGGCCGGCCTGCTCTGGTGCCTGGCCTCGCGCCGCCGTGTATCGCCCCGCCCTGGGCGGCAAGGCTGG
CCCGGTCGGCACCAGTTGCGTGAGCGGAAAGATGGCCGCTTCCCGGCCCTGCTGCAGGGAGCTCAAAATG
GAGGACGCGGCGCTCGGGAGAGCGGGCGGGTGAGTCACCCACACAAAGGAAAAGGGCCTTTCCGTCCTCA
GCCGTCGCTTCATGTGACTCCACGGAGTACCGGGCGCCGTCCAGGCACCTCGATTAGTTCTCGAGCTTTT
GGAGTACGTCGTCTTTAGGTTGGGGGGAGGGGTTTTATGCGATGGAGTTTCCCCACACTGAGTGGGTGGA
GACTGAAGTTAGGCCAGCTTGGCACTTGATGTAATTCTCCTTGGAATTTGCCCTTTTTGAGTTTGGATCT
TGGTTCATTCTCAAGCCTCAGACAGTGGTTCAAAGTTTTTTTCTTCCATTTCAGGTGTCGTGAGAAGGGC
GAATTCGACCCAAGTTTGTACAAAAAAGCAGGCTGGATCCAGGTGCCACCATGGTGAGCGAGCTGATTAA
GGAGAACATGCACATGAAGCTGTACATGGAGGGCACCGTGAACAACCACCACTTCAAGTGCACATCCGAG
GGCGAAGGCAAGCCCTACGAGGGCACCCAGACCATGAGAATCAAGGCGGTCGAGGGCGGCCCTCTCCCCT
TCGCCTTCGACATCCTGGCTACCAGCTTCATGTACGGCAGCAAAACCTTCATCAACCACACCCAGGGCAT
CCCCGACTTCTTTAAGCAGTCCTTCCCCGAGGGCTTCACATGGGAGAGAGTCACCACATACGAAGATGGG
GGCGTGCTGACCGCTACCCAGGACACCAGCCTCCAGGACGGCTGCCTCATCTACAACGTCAAGATCAGAG
GGGTGAACTTCCCATCCAACGGCCCTGTGATGCAGAAGAAAACACTCGGCTGGGAGGCCTCCACCGAGAC
ACTGTACCCCGCTGACGGCGGCCTGGAAGGCAGAGCCGACATGGCCCTGAAGCTCGTGGGCGGGGGCCAC
CTGATCTGCAACCTTAAGACCACATACAGATCCAAGAAACCCGCTAAGAACCTCAAGATGCCCGGCGTCT
ACTATGTGGACAGGAGACTGGAAAGAATCAAGGAGGCCGACAAAGAGACATACGTCGAGCAGCACGAGGT
GGCTGTGGCCAGATACTGCGACCTCCCTAGCAAACTGGGGCACAAACTTAATTGAGAATTCTACCACCCA
GCTTTCTTGTACAAAGTGGTACGTCTCAAGACCAGAGGTCTCTGCTTCAAAGTATATGGCAATATGTTGG
CATAGCAATGGCAATATGTTGGCATAGCAATGGCAATATGTTGGCATAGCAATGGCAATATGTTGGCATA
GCACAACCAGAAGAGACCTGTGCTTCACTCCTCAGGTGCAGGCTGCCTATCAGAAGGTGGTGGCTGGTGT
GGCCAATGCCCTGGCTCACAAATACCACTGAGATCTTTTTCCCTCTGCCAAAAATTATGGGGACATCATG
AAGCCCCTTGAGCATCTGACTTCTGGCTAATAAAGGAAATTTATTTTCATTGCAATAGTGTGTTGGAATT
TTTTGTGTCTCTCACTCGGAAGGACATATGGGAGGGCAAATCATTTAAAACATCAGAATGAGTATTTGGT
TTAGAGTTTGGCAACATATGCCCATATGCTGGCTGCCATGAACAAAGGTTGGCTATAAAGAGGTCATCAG
TATATGAAACAGCCCCCTGCTGTCCATTCCTTATTCCATAGAAAAGCCTTGACTTGAGGTTAGATTTTTT
TTATATTTTGTTTTGTGTTATTTTTTTCTTTAACATCCCTAAAATTTTCCTTACATGTTTTACTAGCCAG
ATTTTTCCTCCTCTCCTGACTACTCCCAGTCATAGCTGTCCCTCTTCTCTTATGGAGATCCCGAGCGGTG
CGTTTTTATGCTTGTAGTATTGTATAATGTTTTTAAGATCCAAGCTTCTGACCTCTTCTCTTCCTCCCAC
AGGGCCTCGAGACAATTGCATCGATGGTACCAGTGAAAGTCTGCAATGAATTCGAGTTGGCGCGCCTGTC
ATTCTAAATCTCTCTTTCAGCCTAAAGCTTTTTCCCCGTATCCCCCCAGGTGTCTGCAGGCTCAAAGAGC
AGCGAGAAGCGTTCAGAGGAAAGCGATCCCGTGCCACCTTCCCCGTGCCCGGGCTGTCCCCGCACGCTGC
CGGCTCGGGGATGCGGGGGGAGCGCCGGACCGGAGCGGAGCCCCGGGCGGCTCGCTGCTGCCCCCTAGCG
GGGGAGGGACGTAATTACATCCCTGGGGGCTTTGGGAGGGGGCTGTCCCCGTGAGCTCCCAGGCGCGCCT
GTCATTCTAAATCTCTCTTTCAGCCTAAAGCTTTTTCCCCGTATCCCCCCAGGTGTCTGCAGGCTCAAAG
AGCAGCGAGAAGCGTTCAGAGGAAAGCGATCCCGTGCCACCTTCCCCGTGCCCGGGCTGTCCCCGCACGC
TGCCGGCTCGGGGATGCGGGGGGAGCGCCGGACCGGAGCGGAGCCCCGGGCGGCTCGCTGCTGCCCCCTA
GCGGGGGAGGGACGTAATTACATCCCTGGGGGCTTTGGGGGGGGGCTGTCCCCGTGAGCTCCCAGGCGCG
CCAACTCGGTACCGTATCGATGTCGACGTTAACGCTAGTGATATCAACTTTGTATAGAAAAGTTGGCTCC
GAATTCGCCCTTGACAGCAGAGATCCAGTTTGGTTAATTAATTGGCTCCGGTGCCCGTCAGTGGGCAGAG
CGCACATCGCCCACAGTCCCCGAGAAGTTGTGGGGAGGGGTCGGCAATTGAACCGGTGCCTAGAGAAGGT
GGCGCGGGGTAAACTGGGAAAGTGATGTCGTGTACTGGCTCCGCCTTTTTCCCGAGGGTGGGGGAGAACC
GTATATAAGTGCAGTAGTCGCCGTGAACGTTCTTTTTCGCAACGGGTTTGCCGCCAGAACACAGGTAAGT
GCCGTGTGTGGTTCCCGCGGGCCTGGCCTCTTTACGGGTTATGGCCCTTGCGTGCCTTGAATTACTTCCA
CCTGGCTGCAGTACGTGATTCTTGATCCCGAGCTTCGGGTTGGAAGTGGGTGGGAGAGTTCGAGGCCTTG
CGCTTAAGGAGCCCCTTCGCCTCGTGCTTGAGTTGAGGCCTGGCCTGGGCGCTGGGGCCGCCGCGTGCGA
ATCTGGTGGCACCTTCGCGCCTGTCTCGCTGCTTTCGATAAGTCTCTAGCCATTTAAAATTTTTGATGAC
CTGCTGCGACGCTTTTTTTCTGGCAAGATAGTCTTGTAAATGCGGGCCAAGATCTGCACACTGGTATTTC
GGTTTTTGGGGCCGCGGGCGGCGACGGGGCCCGTGCGTCCCAGCGCACATGTTCGGCGAGGCGGGGCCTG
CGAGCGCGGCCACCGAGAATCGGACGGGGGTAGTCTCAAGCTGGCCGGCCTGCTCTGGTGCCTGGCCTCG
CGCCGCCGTGTATCGCCCCGCCCTGGGCGGCAAGGCTGGCCCGGTCGGCACCAGTTGCGTGAGCGGAAAG
ATGGCCGCTTCCCGGCCCTGCTGCAGGGAGCTCAAAATGGAGGACGCGGCGCTCGGGAGAGCGGGCGGGT
GAGTCACCCACACAAAGGAAAAGGGCCTTTCCGTCCTCAGCCGTCGCTTCATGTGACTCCACGGAGTACC
GGGCGCCGTCCAGGCACCTCGATTAGTTCTCGAGCTTTTGGAGTACGTCGTCTTTAGGTTGGGGGGAGGG
GTTTTATGCGATGGAGTTTCCCCACACTGAGTGGGTGGAGACTGAAGTTAGGCCAGCTTGGCACTTGATG
TAATTCTCCTTGGAATTTGCCCTTTTTGAGTTTGGATCTTGGTTCATTCTCAAGCCTCAGACAGTGGTTC
AAAGTTTTTTTCTTCCATTTCAGGTGTCGTGAGAAGGGCGAATTCGACCCAAGTTTGTACAAAAAAGCAG
GCTCGCCACCATGGTGAGCAAGGGCGAGGAGCTGTTCACCGGGGTGGTGCCCATCCTGGTCGAGCTGGAC
GGCGACGTAAACGGCCACAAGTTCAGCGTGAGGGGCGAGGGCGAGGGCGATGCCACCAACGGCAAGCTGA
CCCTGAAGTTCATCTGCACCACCGGCAAGCTGCCCGTGCCCTGGCCCACCCTCGTGACCACCCTGAGCCA
CGGCGTGCAGTGCTTCGCCCGCTACCCCGACCACATGAAGCAGCACGACTTCTTCAAGTCCGCCATGCCC
GAAGGCTACGTCCAGGAGCGCACCATCTTCTTCAAGGACGACGGCACCTACAAGACCCGCGCCGAGGTGA
AGTTCGAGGGCGACACCCTAGTGAACCGCATCGAGCTGAAGGGCGTCGACTTCAAGGAGGACGGCAACAT
CCTGGGGCACAAGCTGGAGTACAACTTCAACAGCCACAACATCTATATCATGGCCGTCAAGCAGAAGAAC
GGCATCAAGGTGAACTTCAAGATCCGCCACAACGTGGAGGACGGCAGCGTGCAGCTCGCCGACCACTACC
AGCAGAACACCCCCATCGGCGACGGCCCCGTGCTGCTGCCCGACAGCCACTACCTGAGCACCCAGTCCGT
GCTGAGCAAAGACCCCAACGAGAAGCGCGATCACATGGTCCTGCTGGAGTTCCGCACCGCCGCCGGGATC
ACTCTCGGCATGGACGAGCTGTACAAGTAATACCACCCAGCTTTCTTGTACAAAGTGGTACGCGTGAATT
CACTCCTCAGGTGCAGGCTGCCTATCAGAAGGTGGTGGCTGGTGTGGCCAATGCCCTGGCTCACAAATAC
CACTGAGATCTTTTTCCCTCTGCCAAAAATTATGGGGACATCATGAAGCCCCTTGAGCATCTGACTTCTG
GCTAATAAAGGAAATTTATTTTCATTGCAATAGTGTGTTGGAATTTTTTGTGTCTCTCACTCGGAAGGAC
ATATGGGAGGGCAAATCATTTAAAACATCAGAATGAGTATTTGGTTTAGAGTTTGGCAACATATGCCCAT
ATGCTGGCTGCCATGAACAAAGGTTGGCTATAAAGAGGTCATCAGTATATGAAACAGCCCCCTGCTGTCC
ATTCCTTATTCCATAGAAAAGCCTTGACTTGAGGTTAGATTTTTTTTATATTTTGTTTTGTGTTATTTTT
TTCTTTAACATCCCTAAAATTTTCCTTACATGTTTTACTAGCCAGATTTTTCCTCCTCTCCTGACTACTC
CCAGTCATAGCTGTCCCTCTTCTCTTATGGAGATCCCTCGACCTGCAGCCCAAGCTTGGCGTAATCATGG
TCATAGCTGTTTCCTGTGTGAAATTGTTATCCGCTCACAATTCCACACAACATACGAGCCGGAAGCATAA
AGTGTAAAGCCTGGGGTGCCTAATGAGTGAGCTAACTCACATTAATTGCGTTGCGCTCACTGCCCGCTTT
CCAGTCGGGAAACCTGTCGTGCCAGCGGATCGACAGTACTAAGCTTGGTCTAATACCCAATCTCTCGTCT
TATCCAGATGTTTTATACGCCTCTGGCCCGTGTCTCAAAATCTCTGATGTTACATTGCACAAGATAAAAT
AATATCATCATGAACAATAAAACTGTCTGCTTACATAAACAGTAATACAAGGGGTGTTATGAGCCATATT
CAACGGGAAACGTCGAGGCCGCGATTAAATTCCAACATGGATGCTGATTTATATGGGTATAAATGGGCTC
GCGATAATGTCGGGCAATCAGGTGCGACAATCTATCGCTTGTATGGGAAGCCCGATGCGCCAGAGTTGTT
TCTGAAACATGGCAAAGGTAGCGTTGCCAATGATGTTACAGATGAGATGGTCAGACTAAACTGGCTGACG
GAATTTATGCCTCTTCCGACCATCAAGCATTTTATCCGTACTCCTGATGATGCATGGTTACTCACCACTG
CGATCCCCGGAAAAACAGCATTCCAGGTATTAGAAGAATATCCTGATTCAGGTGAAAATATTGTTGATGC
GCTGGCAGTGTTCCTGCGCCGGTTGCATTCGATTCCTGTTTGTAATTGTCCTTTTAACAGCGATCGCGTA
TTTCGTCTCGCTCAGGCGCAATCACGAATGAATAACGGTTTGGTTGATGCGAGTGATTTTGATGACGAGC
GTAATGGCTGGCCTGTTGAACAAGTCTGGAAAGAAATGCATAAACTTTTGCCATTCTCACCGGATTCAGT
CGTCACTCATGGTGATTTCTCACTTGATAACCTTATTTTTGACGAGGGGAAATTAATAGGTTGTATTGAT
GTTGGACGAGTCGGAATCGCAGACCGATACCAGGATCTTGCCATCCTATGGAACTGCCTCGGTGAGTTTT
CTCCTTCATTACAGAAACGGCTTTTTCAAAAATATGGTATTGATAATCCTGATATGAATAAATTGCAGTT
TCATTTGATGCTCGATGAGTTTTTCTAATCAGAATTGGTTAATTGGTTGTAACACTGGCAGAGCATTACG
CTGACTTGACGGGACGGCGCAAGCTCATGACCAAAATCCCTTAACGTGAGTTACGCGTCGTTCCACTGAG
CGTCAGAGGTATCACTAGTATTACAGAGGTAAGTTATAACAGTCGCCTAACCC
