>Addgene plasmid #103420 | LSB-hsa-miR-31-3p | depositor partial sequence | sequence record 195890 | hsa-miR-31-3p target
ATGGCAATATGTTGGCATAGCA
