>Addgene plasmid #103420 | LSB-hsa-miR-31-3p | addgene partial sequence | sequence record 266948 | mKate2-F 5'-ACCCGCTAAGAACCTCAAGA-3'
GGAGGCCGACAAAGAGACATACGTCGAGCAGCACGAGGTGGCTGTGGCCAGATACTGCGACCTCCCTAGC
AAACTGGGGCACAAACTTAATTGAGAATTCTACCACCCAGCTTTCTTGTACAAAGTGGTACGTCTCAAGA
CCAGAGGTCTCTGCTTCAAAGTATATGGCAATATGTTGGCATAGCAATGGCAATATGTTGGCATAGCAAT
GGCAATATGTTGGCATAGCAATGGCAATATGTTGGCATAGCACAACCAGAAGAGACCTGTGCTTCACTCC
TCAGGTGCAGGCTGCCTATCAGAAGGTGGTGGCTGGTGTGGCCAATGCCCTGGCTCACAAATACCACTGA
GATCTTTTTCCCTCTGCCAAAAATTATGGGGACATCATGAAGCCCCTTGAGCATCTGACTTCTGGCTAAT
AAAGGAAATTTATTTTCATTGCAATAGTGTGTTGGAATTTTTTGTGTCTCTCACTCGGAAGGACATATGG
GAGGGCAAATCATTTAAAACATCAGAATGAGTATTTGGTTTAGAGTTTG
